>Addgene plasmid #193124 | GB2886 | addgene full sequence | sequence record 382271 | Addgene NGS Result
ACCACTCATCGCGACTAGTAGCGGCCGCTGCAGTCCGGCAAAAAAGGGCAAGGTGTCACCACCCTGCCCT
TTTTCTTTAAAACCGAAAAGATTACTTCGCGTTATGCAGGCTTCCTCGCTCACTGACTCGCTGCGCTCGG
TCGTTCGGCTGCGGCGAGCGGTATCAGCTCACTCAAAGGCGGTAATACGGTTATCCACAGAATCAGGGGA
TAACGCAGGAAAGAACATGTGAGCAAAAGGCCAGCAAAAGGCCAGGAACCGTAAAAAGGCCGCGTTGCTG
GCGTTTTTCCACAGGCTCCGCCCCCCTGACGAGCATCACAAAAATCGACGCTCAAGTCAGAGGTGGCGAA
ACCCGACAGGACTATAAAGATACCAGGCGTTTCCCCCTGGAAGCTCCCTCGTGCGCTCTCCTGTTCCGAC
CCTGCCGCTTACCGGATACCTGTCCGCCTTTCTCCCTTCGGGAAGCGTGGCGCTTTCTCATAGCTCACGC
TGTAGGTATCTCAGTTCGGTGTAGGTCGTTCGCTCCAAGCTGGGCTGTGTGCACGAACCCCCCGTTCAGC
CCGACCGCTGCGCCTTATCCGGTAACTATCGTCTTGAGTCCAACCCGGTAAGACACGACTTATCGCCACT
GGCAGCAGCCACTGGTAACAGGATTAGCAGAGCGAGGTATGTAGGCGGTGCTACAGAGTTCTTGAAGTGG
TGGCCTAACTACGGCTACACTAGAAGAACAGTATTTGGTATCTGCGCTCTGCTGAAGCCAGTTACCTTCG
GAAAAAGAGTTGGTAGCTCTTGATCCGGCAAACAAACCACCGCTGGTAGCGGTGGTTTTTTTGTTTGCAA
GCAGCAGATTACGCGCAGAAAAAAAGGATCTCAAGAAGATCCTTTGATCTTTTCTACGGGGTCTGACGCT
CAGTGGAACGAAAACTCACGTTAAGGGATTTTGGTCATGAGATTATCAAAAAGGATCTTCACCTAGATCC
TTTTAAATTAAAAATGAAGTTTTAAATCAATCTAAAGTATATATGAGTAAACTTGGTCTGACAGCTCGAG
GCTTGGATTCTCACCAATAAAAAACGCCCGGCGGCAACCGAGCGTTCTGAACAAATCCAGATGGAGTTCT
GAGGTCATTACTGGATCTATCAACAGGAGTCCAAGCGAGCTCGATATCAAATTACGCCCCGCCCTGCCAC
TCGTCGCAGTACTGTTGTAATTCATTAAGCATTCTGCCGACATGGAAGCCATCACAAACGGCATGATGAA
CCTGAATCGCCAGCGGCATCAGCACCTTGTCGCCTTGCGTATAATATTTGCCCATGGTGAAAACGGGGGC
GAAGAAGTTGTCCATATTGGCCACGTTTAAATCAAAACTGGTGAAACTCACCCAGGGATTGGCTGATACG
AAAAACATATTCTCAATAAACCCTTTAGGGAAATAGGCCAGGTTTTCACCGTAACACGCCACATCTTGCG
AATATATGTGTAGAAACTGCCGGAAATCGTCGTGGTATTCACTCCAGAGTGATGAAAACGTTTCAGTTTG
CTCATGGAAAACGGTGTAACAAGGGTGAACACTATCCCATATCACCAGCTCACCGTCTTTCATTGCCATA
CGAAATTCCGGATGAGCATTCATCAGGCGGGCAAGAATGTGAATAAAGGCCGGATAAAACTTGTGCTTAT
TTTTCTTTACGGTCTTTAAAAAGGCCGTAATATCCAGCTGAACGGTCTGGTTATAGGTACATTGAGCAAC
TGACTGAAATGCCTCAAAATGTTCTTTACGATGCCATTGGGATATATCAACGGTGGTATATCCAGTGATT
TTTTTCTCCATTTTAGCTTCCTTAGCTCCTGAAAATCTCGATAACTCAAAAAATACGCCCGGTAGTGATC
TTATTTCATTATGGTGAAAGTTGGAACCTCTTACGTGCCCGATCAACTCGAGTGCCACCTGACGTCTAAG
AAACCATTATTATCATGACATTAACCTATAAAAATAGGCGTATCACGAGGCAGAATTTCAGATAAAAAAA
ATCCTTAGCTTTCGCTAAGGATGATTTCTGGAATTCGCGGCCGCTTCTAGAGCGATGAGTGGTCTCGTGA
CTACCATCTTCTCTCACCAACCAGTCTCTGAATTCGCAGACTCAGTAAGACACGGTCTAGCTGCCTTCTT
CTCTCACCAACCAGTCGGAGTCCGGTGTAGCGAAAGATCAAGGCGACCCTAGGTAGCAACCGCCGGCTTC
GGCGGTAAGGGAATTCCCTGAG
Features (pLannotate 1.2.2; 8 found; start..end, strand, type, name):
     14..33      +  misc_feature   BioBrick suffix: universal suffix for all parts
     34..91      +  terminator     his operon terminator: This putative transcriptin terminator from the E. coli his operon has a 2-bp deletion introduced during synthesis. Its efficiency has not been determined.
    286..874     -  rep_origin     ori: high-copy-number ColE1/pMB1/pBR322/pUC origin of replication
   1057..1151    -  terminator     lambda t0 terminator: transcription terminator from phage lambda
   1175..1831    -  CDS            cat: CAT_ECOLX - Experimental evidence at protein level: Swiss-Prot protein existence level 1. This enzyme is an effector of chloramphenicol resistance in bacteria. From Escherichia coli. This protein is used as a marker in many commonly used cloning vectors, such as pACYC184.
   1832..1929    -  promoter       cat promoter: promoter of the E. coli cat gene encoding chloramphenicol acetyltransferase
   2015..2058    -  terminator     bacterial terminator: putative bacterial transcription terminator
   2061..2082    +  misc_feature   BioBrick prefix: BioBrick prefix for parts that do not start with "ATG"
