[The description below was written by a language model from this plasmid's Addgene catalogue record and pLannotate feature annotations shown in this document.]
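Description:
GB2886 is a small (about 2.3 kb) synthetic-biology part plasmid built on the pUPD2 backbone, the domestication/entry vector of the GoldenBraid modular cloning system. It is maintained in E. coli as a high-copy plasmid through a ColE1/pUC-type origin of replication and is selected with chloramphenicol, conferred by a cat (chloramphenicol acetyltransferase) gene driven by its own cat promoter and followed by the phage lambda t0 terminator. The annotated backbone also carries BioBrick prefix and suffix sequences and flanking bacterial transcription terminators (a his operon terminator and another putative terminator), which bracket the cloning position and insulate the insert from read-through transcription in the bacterial host.

The payload is GB_SynP (A2) G1ab.3, a fully synthetic "A2" proximal promoter element from the GB_SynP collection of dCas9-regulated synthetic promoters for plants. According to the record, it consists of two copies of the target sequence recognised by gRNA1 (the guide provided by part GB1838), embedded in random flanking sequence. The insert itself is not picked up by the automated feature annotation, which covers only backbone elements; it presumably occupies the unannotated stretch between the prefix and suffix across the plasmid origin. The part has no expression function on its own: it is meant to be combined with other promoter modules, such as distal and minimal promoter parts, and a coding sequence in downstream assemblies. There, dCas9-based transcriptional activators guided to the repeated target sites can tune recombinant gene expression in plants. The exact restriction sites used for cloning are not stated in the record.
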