Addgene plasmid #193124: GB2886
Purpose: A2 Proximal promoter sequence consisting of two times the target sequence for the gRNA1 (GB1838) flanked by random sequences.
Depositing lab: Diego Orzaez. Depositing organization: Instituto de Biologia Molecular y Celular de Plantas. Publication: GB_SynP: A Modular dCas9-Regulated Synthetic Promoter Collection for Fine-Tuned Recombinant Gene Expression in Plants. Moreno-Gimenez E, Selma S, Calvache C, Orzaez D. ACS Synth Biol. 2022 Sep 16;11(9):3037-3048. doi: 10.1021/acssynbio.2c00238. Epub 2022 Aug 31. PubMed 36044643.
Backbone
  Vector backbone: pUPD2
  Vector type: Synthetic Biology
Growth in bacteria
  Bacterial resistance: Chloramphenicol, 25 μg/mL
  Growth temperature: 37°C
  Growth strain: DH5alpha
  Copy number: High Copy
Gene/Insert
  Gene/Insert name: GB_SynP (A2) G1ab.3
  Species: Synthetic
  Cloning method: Restriction Enzyme; 5′ cloning site unknown (unknown if destroyed)
Terms and licenses: Academic/Nonprofit Terms; Industry Terms: Not Available to Industry
How to cite: GB2886 was a gift from Diego Orzaez (Addgene plasmid # 193124 ; http://n2t.net/addgene:193124 ; RRID:Addgene_193124)
